Addgene plasmid #235470: pHK302.5
Purpose: Message phagemid carrying sgRNA5 (prom. J23110, backbone pBR322)
Depositing lab: Yolanda Schaerli. Depositing organization: Universite de Lausanne (UNIL). Publication: Engineering intercellular communication using M13 phagemid and CRISPR-based gene regulation for multicellular computing in Escherichia coli. Kusumawardhani H, Zoppi F, Avendano R, Schaerli Y. Nat Commun. 2025 Apr 15;16(1):3569. doi: 10.1038/s41467-025-58760-z. PubMed 40234414.
Backbone
  Vector backbone: pBR322/pET
  Vector type: Synthetic Biology
Growth in bacteria
  Bacterial resistance: Ampicillin, 100 μg/mL
  Growth temperature: 37°C
  Growth strain: DH5alpha
  Copy number: High Copy
Gene/Insert
  Gene/Insert name: sgRNA5
  gRNA/shRNA sequence: AAGTGAGTCTGAGCTTAGATGTTTcAGAGCTATGCTGGAAACAGCATAGCAAGTTgAAATAAGGCTAGTCCGTTATCAACTTGAAAAAGTGGCACCGAGTCGGTGC
  Species: Synthetic
  Cloning method: Gibson Cloning
Terms and licenses: Academic/Nonprofit Terms; Industry Terms: Not Available to Industry
Depositor comments: JM101 (working strain for phagemid transfer). Requires the helper phagemid, e.g. HP17_KO7 (Addgene plasmid #120346). Please visit https://doi.org/10.1101/2024.08.28.610043 for bioRxiv preprint.
How to cite: pHK302.5 was a gift from Yolanda Schaerli (Addgene plasmid # 235470 ; http://n2t.net/addgene:235470 ; RRID:Addgene_235470)
