[The description below was written by a language model from this plasmid's Addgene catalogue record and pLannotate feature annotations shown in this document.]
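Description:
pHK302.5 is a small (about 3.8 kb) synthetic-biology "message" phagemid for Escherichia coli, built on a pBR322/pET-type backbone. It replicates as a plasmid from the ColE1/pMB1-family origin and retains the pBR322 bom site and the rop gene. Rop normally moderates copy number, although the catalogue lists the plasmid as high copy. Selection is by ampicillin, through β-lactamase expressed from its native promoter. A fragment of the f1 bacteriophage origin is also present. It provides the signals for single-stranded replication and packaging into M13-type filamentous phage particles. The phagemid encodes no phage proteins, so the depositor notes that a separate helper phagemid must supply them in the sender cell.

The payload is a single guide RNA, sgRNA5, a synthetic spacer fused to a Streptococcus pyogenes Cas9-type scaffold, which automated annotation picks up as a tracrRNA fragment. According to the record, it is driven by the constitutive Anderson-series promoter J23110. The annotation software labels this region as a partial match to the closely related J23119, which most likely reflects sequence similarity within that promoter family. A T7 terminator lies downstream of the guide. The short lacZα and SET1 "CDS" fragments and the predicted YPB1 reading frame appear to be backbone remnants rather than functional parts.

The construct is used in engineered intercellular communication. Sender cells package and secrete the phagemid, and receiver cells infected by the particles express sgRNA5, which directs CRISPR-based gene regulation in multicellular computing circuits. The Cas protein and its target are not carried on this plasmid. The depositor and sequencing-derived records differ by only three nucleotides and show the same features in opposite orientation.
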