Features (pLannotate 1.2.2; 12 found; start..end, strand, type, name):
    532..1120    +  rep_origin     ori: high-copy-number ColE1/pMB1/pBR322/pUC origin of replication
   1306..1445    -  misc_feature   bom: basis of mobility region from pBR322
   1547..1738    -  CDS            rop: Rop protein, which maintains plasmids at low copy number; rop
   1755..2135    +  CDS            YPB1_ECOLX: Protein predicted: Swiss-Prot protein existence level 4. From Escherichia coli.
   2247..2570    -  rep_origin     f1 ori (fragment) (sequence partly withheld): f1 bacteriophage origin of replication; arrow indicates direction of (+) strand synthesis
   2574..2727    -  CDS            lacZα (fragment): LacZα fragment of β-galactosidase; lacZ fragment
   2734..2762    +  promoter       J23119 promoter (fragment): bacterial promoter (Registry of Standard Biological Parts BBa J23119)
   2836..2903    +  misc_RNA       tracrRNA (fragment): trans-activating CRISPR RNA for the Streptococcus pyogenes CRISPR/Cas9 system
   2984..3033    +  CDS            SET1 (fragment): solubility-enhancement tag derived from T7 phage gene 10B
   3041..3088    +  terminator     T7 terminator: transcription terminator for bacteriophage T7 RNA polymerase
   3219..3323    +  promoter       AmpR promoter: bla
   3324..361     +  CDS            AmpR (across the origin): β-lactamase; bla; confers resistance to ampicillin, carbenicillin, and related antibiotics
>Addgene plasmid #235470 | pHK302.5 | addgene full sequence | sequence record 468571 | Addgene NGS Result
GAATGAAGCCATACCAAACGACGAGCGTGACACCACGATGCCTGCAGCAATGGCAACAACGTTGCGCAAA
CTATTAACTGGCGAACTACTTACTCTAGCTTCCCGGCAACAATTAATAGACTGGATGGAGGCGGATAAAG
TTGCAGGACCACTTCTGCGCTCGGCCCTTCCGGCTGGCTGGTTTATTGCTGATAAATCTGGAGCCGGTGA
GCGTGGGTCTCGCGGTATCATTGCAGCACTGGGGCCAGATGGTAAGCCCTCCCGTATCGTAGTTATCTAC
ACGACGGGGAGTCAGGCAACTATGGATGAACGAAATAGACAGATCGCTGAGATAGGTGCCTCACTGATTA
AGCATTGGTAACTGTCAGACCAAGTTTACTCATATATACTTTAGATTGATTTAAAACTTCATTTTTAATT
TAAAAGGATCTAGGTGAAGATCCTTTTTGATAATCTCATGACCAAAATCCCTTAACGTGAGTTTTCGTTC
CACTGAGCGTCAGACCCCGTAGAAAAGATCAAAGGATCTTCTTGAGATCCTTTTTTTCTGCGCGTAATCT
GCTGCTTGCAAACAAAAAAACCACCGCTACCAGCGGTGGTTTGTTTGCCGGATCAAGAGCTACCAACTCT
TTTTCCGAAGGTAACTGGCTTCAGCAGAGCGCAGATACCAAATACTGTCCTTCTAGTGTAGCCGTAGTTA
GGCCACCACTTCAAGAACTCTGTAGCACCGCCTACATACCTCGCTCTGCTAATCCTGTTACCAGTGGCTG
CTGCCAGTGGCGATAAGTCGTGTCTTACCGGGTTGGACTCAAGACGATAGTTACCGGATAAGGCGCAGCG
GTCGGGCTGAACGGGGGGTTCGTGCACACAGCCCAGCTTGGAGCGAACGACCTACACCGAACTGAGATAC
CTACAGCGTGAGCTATGAGAAAGCGCCACGCTTCCCGAAGGGAGAAAGGCGGACAGGTATCCGGTAAGCG
GCAGGGTCGGAACAGGAGAGCGCACGAGGGAGCTTCCAGGGGGAAACGCCTGGTATCTTTATAGTCCTGT
CGGGTTTCGCCACCTCTGACTTGAGCGTCGATTTTTGTGATGCTCGTCAGGGGGGCGGAGCCTATGGAAA
AACGCCAGCAACGCGGCCTTTTTACGGTTCCTGGCCTTTTGCTGGCCTTTTGCTCACATGTTCTTTCCTG
CGTTATCCCCTGATTCTGTGGATAACCGTATTACCGCCTTTGAGTGAGCTGATACCGCTCGCCGCAGCCG
AACGACCGAGCGCAGCGAGTCAGTGAGCGAGGAAGCGGAAGAGCGCCTGATGCGGTATTTTCTCCTTACG
CATCTGTGCGGTATTTCACACCGCAATGGTGCACTCTCAGTACAATCTGCTCTGATGCCGCATAGTTAAG
CCAGTATACACTCCGCTATCGCTACGTGACTGGGTCATGGCTGCGCCCCGACACCCGCCAACACCCGCTG
ACGCGCCCTGACGGGCTTGTCTGCTCCCGGCATCCGCTTACAGACAAGCTGTGACCGTCTCCGGGAGCTG
CATGTGTCAGAGGTTTTCACCGTCATCACCGAAACGCGCGAGGCAGCTGCGGTAAAGCTCATCAGCGTGG
TCGTGAAGCGATTCACAGATGTCTGCCTGTTCATCCGCGTCCAGCTCGTTGAGTTTCTCCAGAAGCGTTA
ATGTCTGGCTTCTGATAAAGCGGGCCATGTTAAGGGCGGTTTTTTCCTGTTTGGTCACTGATGCCTCCGT
GTAAGGGGGATTTCTGTTCATGGGGGTAATGATACCGATGAAACGAGAGAGGATGCTCACGATACGGGTT
ACTGATGATGAACATGCCCGGTTACTGGAACGTTGTGAGGGTAAACAACTGGCGGTATGGATGCGGCGGG
ACCAGAGAAAAATCACTCAGGGTCAATGCCAGCGCTTCGTTAATACAGATGTAGGTGTTCCACAGGGTAG
CCAGCAGCATCCTGCGATGCAGATCCGGAACATAATGGTGCAGGGCGCTGACTTCCGCGTTTCCAGACTT
TACGAAACACGGAAACCGAAGACCATTCATGTTGTTGCTCAGGTCGCAGACGTTTTGCAGCAGCAGTCGC
TTCACGTTCGCTCGCGTATCGGTGATTCATTCTGCTAACCAGTAAGGCAACCCCGCCAGCCTAGCCGGGT
CCTCAACGACAGGAGCACGATCATGCGCACCCGTGGCCAGGACCCAACGCTGCCCGAGATCTCGATCCCG
CGAAATTTGTTCCAGTTTGGAACAAGAGTCCACTATTAAAGAACGTGGACTCCAACGTCAAAGG
[49 nt withheld, positions 2305-2353]
T
[91 nt withheld, positions 2355-2445]
G
[124 nt withheld, positions 2447-2570]
CCATTCGCCATTCAGGCTGCGCAACTGTTGGGAAGGGCGATCGGTGCGGGCCTCTTCGCTATTACGCCAG
CTGGCGAAAGGGGGATGTGCTGCAAGGCGATTAAGTTGGGTAACGCCAGGGTTTTCCCAGTCACGACGTT
GTAAAACGACGGCCAGTTTTACGGCTAGCTCAGTCCTAGGTACAATGCTAGCCAGCCTGCGGTCCGGGTT
CACTGCCGTATAGGCAGAAGTGAGTCTGAGCTTAGATGTTTCAGAGCTATGCTGGAAACAGCATAGCAAG
TTGAAATAAGGCTAGTCCGTTATCAACTTGAAAAAGTGGCACCGAGTCGGTGCGTTCACTGCCGTATAGG
CAGTCGCTGGGACGCCCGATTCTGCAGATATCCATCACACTGGCGGCCGCTCGAGCAGATCCGGCTGCTA
ACAAAGCCCGAAAGGAAGCTGAGTTGGCTGCTGCCACCGCTGAGCAATAACTAGCATAACCCCTTGGGGC
CTCTAAACGGGTCTTGAGGGGTTTTTTGCTGAAAGGAGGAACTATATCCGGATAATTCTTGAAGACGAAA
GGGCCTCGTGATACGCCTATTTTTATAGGTTAATGTCATGATAATAATGGTTTCTTAGACGTCAGGTGGC
ACTTTTCGGGGAAATGTGCGCGGAACCCCTATTTGTTTATTTTTCTAAATACATTCAAATATGTATCCGC
TCATGAGACAATAACCCTGATAAATGCTTCAATAATATTGAAAAAGGAAGAGTATGAGTATTCAACATTT
CCGTGTCGCCCTTATTCCCTTTTTTGCGGCATTTTGCCTTCCTGTTTTTGCTCACCCAGAAACGCTGGTG
AAAGTAAAAGATGCTGAAGATCAGTTGGGTGCACGAGTGGGTTACATCGAACTGGATCTCAACAGCGGTA
AGATCCTTGAGAGTTTTCGCCCCGAAGAACGTTTTCCAATGATGAGCACTTTTAAAGTTCTGCTATGTGG
CGCGGTATTATCCCGTGTTGACGCCGGGCAAGAGCAACTCGGTCGCCGCATACACTATTCTCAGAATGAC
TTGGTTGAGTACTCACCAGTCACAGAAAAGCATCTTACGGATGGCATGACAGTAAGAGAATTATGCAGTG
CTGCCATAACCATGAGTGATAACACTGCGGCCAACTTACTTCTGACAACGATCGGAGGACCGAAGGAGCT
AACCGCTTTTTTGCACAACATGGGGGATCATGTAACTCGCCTTGATCGTTGGGAACCGGAGCT
