Features (pLannotate 1.2.2; 12 found; start..end, strand, type, name):
    268..459     +  CDS            rop: Rop protein, which maintains plasmids at low copy number; rop
    561..703     +  misc_feature   bom: basis of mobility region from pBR322
    889..1477    -  rep_origin     ori: high-copy-number ColE1/pMB1/pBR322/pUC origin of replication
   1648..2508    -  CDS            AmpR: β-lactamase; bla; confers resistance to ampicillin, carbenicillin, and related antibiotics
   2509..2613    -  promoter       AmpR promoter: bla
   2744..2791    -  terminator     T7 terminator: transcription terminator for bacteriophage T7 RNA polymerase
   2799..2848    -  CDS            SET1 (fragment): solubility-enhancement tag derived from T7 phage gene 10B
   2929..2996    -  misc_RNA       tracrRNA (fragment): trans-activating CRISPR RNA for the Streptococcus pyogenes CRISPR/Cas9 system
   3070..3098    -  promoter       J23119 promoter (fragment): bacterial promoter (Registry of Standard Biological Parts BBa J23119)
   3105..3258    +  CDS            lacZα (fragment): LacZα fragment of β-galactosidase; lacZ fragment
   3262..3585    +  rep_origin     f1 ori (fragment) (sequence partly withheld): f1 bacteriophage origin of replication; arrow indicates direction of (+) strand synthesis
   3697..251     -  CDS            YPB1_ECOLX (across the origin): Protein predicted: Swiss-Prot protein existence level 4. From Escherichia coli.
>Addgene plasmid #235470 | pHK302.5 | depositor full sequence | sequence record 469683 | pHK302.5 sequence 3826 bps
CCCTGCACCATTATGTTCCGGATCTGCATCGCAGGATGCTGCTGGCTACCCTGTGGAACACCTACATCTG
TATTAACGAAGCGCTGGCATTGACCCTGAGTGATTTTTCTCTGGTCCCGCCGCATCCATACCGCCAGTTG
TTTACCCTCACAACGTTCCAGTAACCGGGCATGTTCATCATCAGTAACCCGTATCGTGAGCATCCTCTCT
CGTTTCATCGGTATCATTACCCCCATGAACAGAAATCCCCCTTACACGGAGGCATCAGTGACCAAACAGG
AAAAAACCGCCCTTAACATGGCCCGCTTTATCAGAAGCCAGACATTAACGCTTCTGGAGAAACTCAACGA
GCTGGACGCGGATGAACAGGCAGACATCTGTGAATCGCTTCACGACCACGCTGATGAGCTTTACCGCAGC
TGCCTCGCGCGTTTCGGTGATGACGGTGAAAACCTCTGACACATGCAGCTCCCGGAGACGGTCACAGCTT
GTCTGTAAGCGGATGCCGGGAGCAGACAAGCCCGTCAGGGCGCGTCAGCGGGTGTTGGCGGGTGTCGGGG
CGCAGCCATGACCCAGTCACGTAGCGATAGCGGAGTGTATACTGGCTTAACTATGCGGCATCAGAGCAGA
TTGTACTGAGAGTGCACCATATATGCGGTGTGAAATACCGCACAGATGCGTAAGGAGAAAATACCGCATC
AGGCGCTCTTCCGCTTCCTCGCTCACTGACTCGCTGCGCTCGGTCGTTCGGCTGCGGCGAGCGGTATCAG
CTCACTCAAAGGCGGTAATACGGTTATCCACAGAATCAGGGGATAACGCAGGAAAGAACATGTGAGCAAA
AGGCCAGCAAAAGGCCAGGAACCGTAAAAAGGCCGCGTTGCTGGCGTTTTTCCATAGGCTCCGCCCCCCT
GACGAGCATCACAAAAATCGACGCTCAAGTCAGAGGTGGCGAAACCCGACAGGACTATAAAGATACCAGG
CGTTTCCCCCTGGAAGCTCCCTCGTGCGCTCTCCTGTTCCGACCCTGCCGCTTACCGGATACCTGTCCGC
CTTTCTCCCTTCGGGAAGCGTGGCGCTTTCTCATAGCTCACGCTGTAGGTATCTCAGTTCGGTGTAGGTC
GTTCGCTCCAAGCTGGGCTGTGTGCACGAACCCCCCGTTCAGCCCGACCGCTGCGCCTTATCCGGTAACT
ATCGTCTTGAGTCCAACCCGGTAAGACACGACTTATCGCCACTGGCAGCAGCCACTGGTAACAGGATTAG
CAGAGCGAGGTATGTAGGCGGTGCTACAGAGTTCTTGAAGTGGTGGCCTAACTACGGCTACACTAGAAGG
ACAGTATTTGGTATCTGCGCTCTGCTGAAGCCAGTTACCTTCGGAAAAAGAGTTGGTAGCTCTTGATCCG
GCAAACAAACCACCGCTGGTAGCGGTGGTTTTTTTGTTTGCAAGCAGCAGATTACGCGCAGAAAAAAAGG
ATCTCAAGAAGATCCTTTGATCTTTTCTACGGGGTCTGACGCTCAGTGGAACGAAAACTCACGTTAAGGG
ATTTTGGTCATGAGATTATCAAAAAGGATCTTCACCTAGATCCTTTTAAATTAAAAATGAAGTTTTAAAT
CAATCTAAAGTATATATGAGTAAACTTGGTCTGACAGTTACCAATGCTTAATCAGTGAGGCACCTATCTC
AGCGATCTGTCTATTTCGTTCATCCATAGTTGCCTGACTCCCCGTCGTGTAGATAACTACGATACGGGAG
GGCTTACCATCTGGCCCCAGTGCTGCAATGATACCGCGAGACCCACGCTCACCGGCTCCAGATTTATCAG
CAATAAACCAGCCAGCCGGAAGGGCCGAGCGCAGAAGTGGTCCTGCAACTTTATCCGCCTCCATCCAGTC
TATTAATTGTTGCCGGGAAGCTAGAGTAAGTAGTTCGCCAGTTAATAGTTTGCGCAACGTTGTTGCCATT
GCTGCAGGCATCGTGGTGTCACGCTCGTCGTTTGGTATGGCTTCATTCAGCTCCGGTTCCCAACGATCAA
GGCGAGTTACATGATCCCCCATGTTGTGCAAAAAAGCGGTTAGCTCCTTCGGTCCTCCGATCGTTGTCAG
AAGTAAGTTGGCCGCAGTGTTATCACTCATGGTTATGGCAGCACTGCATAATTCTCTTACTGTCATGCCA
TCCGTAAGATGCTTTTCTGTGACTGGTGAGTACTCAACCAAGTCATTCTGAGAATAGTGTATGCGGCGAC
CGAGTTGCTCTTGCCCGGCGTCAACACGGGATAATACCGCGCCACATAGCAGAACTTTAAAAGTGCTCAT
CATTGGAAAACGTTCTTCGGGGCGAAAACTCTCAAGGATCTTACCGCTGTTGAGATCCAGTTCGATGTAA
CCCACTCGTGCACCCAACTGATCTTCAGCATCTTTTACTTTCACCAGCGTTTCTGGGTGAGCAAAAACAG
GAAGGCAAAATGCCGCAAAAAAGGGAATAAGGGCGACACGGAAATGTTGAATACTCATACTCTTCCTTTT
TCAATATTATTGAAGCATTTATCAGGGTTATTGTCTCATGAGCGGATACATATTTGAATGTATTTAGAAA
AATAAACAAATAGGGGTTCCGCGCACATTTCCCCGAAAAGTGCCACCTGACGTCTAAGAAACCATTATTA
TCATGACATTAACCTATAAAAATAGGCGTATCACGAGGCCCTTTCGTCTTCAAGAATTATCCGGATATAG
TTCCTCCTTTCAGCAAAAAACCCCTCAAGACCCGTTTAGAGGCCCCAAGGGGTTATGCTAGTTATTGCTC
AGCGGTGGCAGCAGCCAACTCAGCTTCCTTTCGGGCTTTGTTAGCAGCCGGATCTGCTCGAGCGGCCGCC
AGTGTGATGGATATCTGCAGAATCGGGCGTCCCAGCGACTGCCTATACGGCAGTGAACGCACCGACTCGG
TGCCACTTTTTCAAGTTGATAACGGACTAGCCTTATTTCAACTTGCTATGCTGTTTCCAGCATAGCTCTG
AAACATCTAAGCTCAGACTCACTTCTGCCTATACGGCAGTGAACCCGGACCGCAGGCTGGCTAGCATTGT
ACCTAGGACTGAGCTAGCCGTAAAACTGGCCGTCGTTTTACAACGTCGTGACTGGGAAAACCCTGGCGTT
ACCCAACTTAATCGCCTTGCAGCACATCCCCCTTTCGCCAGCTGGCGTAATAGCGAAGAGGCCCGCACCG
ATCGCCCTTCCCAACAGTTGCGCAGCCTGAATGGCGAATGG
[124 nt withheld, positions 3262-3385]
C
[91 nt withheld, positions 3387-3477]
A
[49 nt withheld, positions 3479-3527]
CCTTTGACGTTGGAGTCCACGTTCTTTAATAGTGGACTCTTGTTCCAAACTGGAACAAATTTCGCGGGAT
CGAGATCTCGGGCAGCGTTGGGTCCTGGCCACGGGTGCGCATGATCGTGCTCCTGTCGTTGAGGACCCGG
CTAGGCTGGCGGGGTTGCCTTACTGGTTAGCAGAATGAATCACCGATACGCGAGCGAACGTGAAGCGACT
GCTGCTGCAAAACGTCTGCGACCTGAGCAACAACATGAATGGTCTTCGGTTTCCGTGTTTCGTAAAGTCT
GGAAACGCGGAAGTCAGCG
